Addgene plasmid #90223: pLO103
Purpose: Complements mutations in Aspergillus nidulans gene pyrG (AN6157) (mutants require uridine and uracil)
Depositing lab: Berl Oakley. Depositing organization: University of Kansas. Publication: New multi-marker strains and complementing genes for Aspergillus nidulans molecular biology. Dohn JW Jr, Grubbs AW, Oakley CE, Oakley BR. Fungal Genet Biol. 2018 Feb;111:1-6. doi: 10.1016/j.fgb.2018.01.003. Epub 2018 Jan 5. PubMed 29309843.
Backbone
  Vector backbone: pCR-BluntII Topo
  Backbone manufacturer: Invitrogen
  Vector type: Aspergillus
Growth in bacteria
  Bacterial resistance: Kanamycin, 50 μg/mL
  Growth temperature: 37°C
  Growth strain: Top10
  Copy number: High Copy
Gene/Insert
  Gene/Insert name: ATET_09675
  Species: Aspergillus terreus NIH 2624
  Promoter: pLac
  Cloning method: TOPO Cloning
  Sequencing primers: 5′ SP6
Terms and licenses: Academic/Nonprofit Terms; Industry Terms: Not Available to Industry
How to cite: pLO103 was a gift from Berl Oakley (Addgene plasmid # 90223 ; http://n2t.net/addgene:90223 ; RRID:Addgene_90223)
