[The description below was written by a language model from this plasmid's Addgene catalogue record and pLannotate feature annotations shown in this document.]
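Description:
pLO103 is a 5,048 nt plasmid built on the pCR-BluntII TOPO cloning backbone and catalogued as an Aspergillus vector. It carries the Aspergillus terreus NIH 2624 gene ATET_09675, the counterpart of Aspergillus nidulans pyrG (AN6157). The plasmid is maintained in E. coli at high copy number through a ColE1/pUC-type origin and is selected with kanamycin via the Tn5-derived NeoR/KanR aminoglycoside phosphotransferase gene. A Sh ble (BleoR) cassette conferring bleomycin/Zeocin resistance is also annotated. No fungal replication origin appears in the feature table, which suggests the plasmid serves as a bacterial host for the marker rather than replicating autonomously in Aspergillus.

The insert was introduced by blunt-end TOPO cloning into the backbone's lacZα–ccdB fusion, so only fragments of lacZα and the gyrase toxin ccdB remain downstream of it. Disruption of this lethal fusion is how this backbone selects for recombinants. An 882 nt coding region within the insert is annotated by homology to Aspergillus niger pyrG (orotidine-5'-phosphate decarboxylase, an enzyme of pyrimidine biosynthesis). It sits several hundred bases in from the vector junction, with further flanking sequence on its other side. Whether these flanks contain the native A. terreus regulatory sequences is not stated. The catalogue lists pLac as the promoter, which corresponds to the backbone's CAP site, lac promoter and operator upstream of the cloning site. SP6 and T7 promoters flank the insert and provide sequencing primer sites.

The stated purpose is to complement pyrG mutations in A. nidulans, whose mutants require uridine and uracil, so the gene acts as a heterologous nutritional selection marker for transformation.
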