Features (pLannotate 1.2.2; 15 found; start..end, strand, type, name):
      1..22      +  protein_bind   CAP binding site: CAP binding activates transcription in the presence of cAMP. E. coli catabolite activator protein
     37..67      +  promoter       lac promoter: promoter for the E. coli lac operon
     75..91      +  protein_bind   lac operator: The lac repressor binds to the lac operator to inhibit transcription in E. coli. This inhibition can be relieved by adding lactose or isopropyl-β-D-thiogalactopyranoside (IPTG). lac repressor encoded by lacI
    133..151     +  promoter       SP6 promoter: promoter for bacteriophage SP6 RNA polymerase
    751..1632    +  CDS            pyrG: PYRF_ASPNG - Also known as pyrA. Protein inferred from homology: Swiss-Prot protein existence level 3. From Aspergillus niger.
   1831..1849    -  promoter       T7 promoter: promoter for bacteriophage T7 RNA polymerase
   1852..1999    +  CDS            lacZα (fragment): LacZα fragment of β-galactosidase; lacZ fragment
   2009..2312    +  CDS            ccdB (fragment): CcdB, a bacterial toxin that poisons DNA gyrase; ccdB; Plasmids containing the ccdB gene cannot be propagated in standard E. coli strains.
   2360..2629    +  CDS            tnpA (fragment): TN5P_ECOLX - Also known as tnp. Experimental evidence at protein level: Swiss-Prot protein existence level 1. Mediates transposition of transposon Tn5 by a 'cut and paste' mechanism. First, the monomeric transposase binds the 19 bp inverted DNA repeats flanking the transposon. Then, dimerization of the DNA- bound transposase creates a synaptic DNA complex. After nicking of the first DNA strand, excision of the transposon proceeds through a series of intermediates. The transposase then mediates the insertion of the transposon at a new site by strand transfer. The activity of the wild- type tran
   2661..3455    +  CDS            NeoR/KanR: aminoglycoside phosphotransferase from Tn5; aph(3')-II (or nptII); confers resistance to neomycin, kanamycin, and G418 (Geneticin®)
   3476..3526    -  misc_feature   bom (fragment): basis of mobility region from pBR322
   3553..3641    +  promoter       AmpR promoter (fragment): bla
   3661..4035    +  CDS            BleoR: antibiotic-binding protein; Sh ble from Streptoalloteichus hindustanus; confers resistance to bleomycin, phleomycin, and Zeocin™
   4173..4761    +  rep_origin     ori: high-copy-number ColE1/pMB1/pBR322/pUC origin of replication
   4944..5036    +  CDS            lacI (fragment): lac repressor; lacI; The lac repressor binds to the lac operator to inhibit transcription in E. coli. This inhibition can be relieved by adding lactose or isopropyl-β-D-thiogalactopyranoside (IPTG).
>Addgene plasmid #90223 | pLO103 | addgene full sequence | sequence record 177628 | Addgene NGS Result
TAATGTGAGTTAGCTCACTCATTAGGCACCCCAGGCTTTACACTTTATGCTTCCGGCTCGTATGTTGTGT
GGAATTGTGAGCGGATAACAATTTCACACAGGAAACAGCTATGACCATGATTACGCCAAGCTATTTAGGT
GACACTATAGAATACTCAAGCTATGCATCAAGCTTGGTACCGAGCTCGGATCCACTAGTAACGGCCGCCA
GTGTGCTGGAATTCGCCCTTCAATGCTCTTCACCCTCTTCTGGGCGGGTTCTTTTGGTTTGCCCAGGCTG
GTCTCTGGGCACTGAGTGTGTTCGGCGTGGGGCGGGACTTGATTTCTTCCTGAACTGAAAAGTGATGTAT
ATTTGACTGGCGACGACAATTTGTGATAACGCTGCTACCCGGTAGTTGAATAATAATGATGATCGGAATT
TGTTACTTCTCTCTTGGAGTTTTTGTTTTTGTTTACGCTTGTATTGCCTCGGCCGAGGTGTGGCTGCCCC
ACCTTCGAAATGTGGCTGGTGCATGTGGCGGATGCCGCGTCTTATCGAGATCGATATCGATTTTTTGCCG
GGCATTGAAGGTGCTTCAGCCTGCGGACCAAGTTGCCAGCACCGAACCATTGCTTGAGTTCGACTAAGTT
TCTTTGCTTTTTCTAATCCTCTCAATTTAGGTCTGTCTACCCATAAGCCCGTCCTTTCCAGCTCCCTCAT
TAACGCCACATCCCACAGCTGCACCCCGCATTACCCCTCCATCGCCGACCATGTCGTCCAAGTCTCAATT
GACCTACGGCACTCGCGCCCGCACGCACCCGAACCCGCTGGTGAAGCGCCTGTTCGAGGTGGCGGAGGCG
AAGAAAACGAACGTGACGGTCTCGGCGGACGTGTCGACAACGAAAGAGCTGCTGGATTTGGCTGACCGTA
GGACTCCCGCCGCAGCCATAGACTCGGGATACTAAACGCGGACGACAGGCCTCGGACCGCACATTGCCGT
GATCAAGACGCACATCGACATCCTCTCGGACTTTAGCGACGAGACGATCCGCGGGCTGAAGGCGCTCGCG
GAGAAGCACAACTTCCTCATCTTCGAAGACCGCAAGTTCATCGACATCGGCAACACGGTGCAGAAGCAGT
ACCATGGCGGCGCGCTGCGCATCTCCGAGTGGGCGCACATCATCAACTGCAGCGTGCTGCCCGGCGAGGG
CATCGTGGAGGCTCTCGCCCAGACCGCCGCGGCGCAGGACTTCCCCTACGGCCCGGAGCGTGGCCTGCTC
ATCCTTGCCGAGATGACCTCCAAGGGATCGCTGGCGACGGGCCAGTACACGACCGCGTCGGTGGACTACG
CGCGCAAGTACAAGAACTTTGTCATGGGCTTCGTGTCGACCCGCTCGTTGGGCGAGGTGAGGTCGGATGT
GAGCGCGCCGTCGGACGAGGAGGACTTTGTGGTGTTTACTACGGGCGTGAACCTCTCGTCCAAGGGGGAT
AAGCTCGGCCAGCAGTATCAGACTCCCGAGTCGGCGATTGGCCGCGGAGCCGACTTCATCATTGCGGGTC
GCGGCATCTATGCGGCGGCTGATCCGGTGGAAGCTGTCCAGCGGTACCAGAAGGAGGGATGGGAGGCTTA
CTTGAAGCGGGTCGGGGGTAACGGTAACTAATTTAGTATAGCATCGATGATGAGCATGAAGAATTATGCT
GGTTGGAAGTCCGTTGAAGCGTGTTGATAGGATAGATAGGTAACTCGTACTACTTGATAGTAGTGCCTCC
TCTCAGACAGAAGGGCGAATTCTGCAGATATCCATCACACTGGCGGCCGCTCGAGCATGCATCTAGAGGG
CCCAATTCGCCCTATAGTGAGTCGTATTACAATTCACTGGCCGTCGTTTTACAACGTCGTGACTGGGAAA
ACCCTGGCGTTACCCAACTTAATCGCCTTGCAGCACATCCCCCTTTCGCCAGCTGGCGTAATAGCGAAGA
GGCCCGCACCGATCGCCCTTCCCAACAGTTGCGCAGCCTATACGTACGGCAGTTTAAGGTTTACACCTAT
AAAAGAGAGAGCCGTTATCGTCTGTTTGTGGATGTACAGAGTGATATTATTGACACGCCGGGGCGACGGA
TGGTGATCCCCCTGGCCAGTGCACGTCTGCTGTCAGATAAAGTCTCCCGTGAACTTTACCCGGTGGTGCA
TATCGGGGATGAAAGCTGGCGCATGATGACCACCGATATGGCCAGTGTGCCGGTCTCCGTTATCGGGGAA
GAAGTGGCTGATCTCAGCCACCGCGAAAATGACATCAAAAACGCCATTAACCTGATGTTCTGGGGAATAT
AAATGTCAGGCATGAGATTATCAAAAAGGATCTTCACCTAGATCCTTTTCACGTAGAAAGCCAGTCCGCA
GAAACGGTGCTGACCCCGGATGAATGTCAGCTACTGGGCTATCTGGACAAGGGAAAACGCAAGCGCAAAG
AGAAAGCAGGTAGCTTGCAGTGGGCTTACATGGCGATAGCTAGACTGGGCGGTTTTATGGACAGCAAGCG
AACCGGAATTGCCAGCTGGGGCGCCCTCTGGTAAGGTTGGGAAGCCCTGCAAAGTAAACTGGATGGCTTT
CTTGCCGCCAAGGATCTGATGGCGCAGGGGATCAAGCTCTGATCAAGAGACAGGATGAGGATCGTTTCGC
ATGATTGAACAAGATGGATTGCACGCAGGTTCTCCGGCCGCTTGGGTGGAGAGGCTATTCGGCTATGACT
GGGCACAACAGACAATCGGCTGCTCTGATGCCGCCGTGTTCCGGCTGTCAGCGCAGGGGCGCCCGGTTCT
TTTTGTCAAGACCGACCTGTCCGGTGCCCTGAATGAACTGCAAGACGAGGCAGCGCGGCTATCGTGGCTG
GCCACGACGGGCGTTCCTTGCGCAGCTGTGCTCGACGTTGTCACTGAAGCGGGAAGGGACTGGCTGCTAT
TGGGCGAAGTGCCGGGGCAGGATCTCCTGTCATCTCACCTTGCTCCTGCCGAGAAAGTATCCATCATGGC
TGATGCAATGCGGCGGCTGCATACGCTTGATCCGGCTACCTGCCCATTCGACCACCAAGCGAAACATCGC
ATCGAGCGAGCACGTACTCGGATGGAAGCCGGTCTTGTCGATCAGGATGATCTGGACGAAGAGCATCAGG
GGCTCGCGCCAGCCGAACTGTTCGCCAGGCTCAAGGCGAGCATGCCCGACGGCGAGGATCTCGTCGTGAC
CCATGGCGATGCCTGCTTGCCGAATATCATGGTGGAAAATGGCCGCTTTTCTGGATTCATCGACTGTGGC
CGGCTGGGTGTGGCGGACCGCTATCAGGACATAGCGTTGGCTACCCGTGATATTGCTGAAGAGCTTGGCG
GCGAATGGGCTGACCGCTTCCTCGTGCTTTACGGTATCGCCGCTCCCGATTCGCAGCGCATCGCCTTCTA
TCGCCTTCTTGACGAGTTCTTCTGAATTATTAACGCTTACAATTTCCTGATGCGGTATTTTCTCCTTACG
CATCTGTGCGGTATTTCACACCGCATCAGGTGGCACTTTTCGGGGAAATGTGCGCGGAACCCCTATTTGT
TTATTTTTCTAAATACATTCAAATATGTATCCGCTCATGAGACAATAACCCTGATAAATGCTTCAATAAT
AGCACGTGAGGAGGGCCACCATGGCCAAGTTGACCAGTGCCGTTCCGGTGCTCACCGCGCGCGACGTCGC
CGGAGCGGTCGAGTTCTGGACCGACCGGCTCGGGTTCTCCCGGGACTTCGTGGAGGACGACTTCGCCGGT
GTGGTCCGGGACGACGTGACCCTGTTCATCAGCGCGGTCCAGGACCAGGTGGTGCCGGACAACACCCTGG
CCTGGGTGTGGGTGCGCGGCCTGGACGAGCTGTACGCCGAGTGGTCGGAGGTCGTGTCCACGAACTTCCG
GGACGCCTCCGGGCCGGCCATGACCGAGATCGGCGAGCAGCCGTGGGGGCGGGAGTTCGCCCTGCGCGAC
CCGGCCGGCAACTGCGTGCACTTCGTGGCCGAGGAGCAGGACTGACACGTGCTAAAACTTCATTTTTAAT
TTAAAAGGATCTAGGTGAAGATCCTTTTTGATAATCTCATGACCAAAATCCCTTAACGTGAGTTTTCGTT
CCACTGAGCGTCAGACCCCGTAGAAAAGATCAAAGGATCTTCTTGAGATCCTTTTTTTCTGCGCGTAATC
TGCTGCTTGCAAACAAAAAAACCACCGCTACCAGCGGTGGTTTGTTTGCCGGATCAAGAGCTACCAACTC
TTTTTCCGAAGGTAACTGGCTTCAGCAGAGCGCAGATACCAAATACTGTTCTTCTAGTGTAGCCGTAGTT
AGGCCACCACTTCAAGAACTCTGTAGCACCGCCTACATACCTCGCTCTGCTAATCCTGTTACCAGTGGCT
GCTGCCAGTGGCGATAAGTCGTGTCTTACCGGGTTGGACTCAAGACGATAGTTACCGGATAAGGCGCAGC
GGTCGGGCTGAACGGGGGGTTCGTGCACACAGCCCAGCTTGGAGCGAACGACCTACACCGAACTGAGATA
CCTACAGCGTGAGCTATGAGAAAGCGCCACGCTTCCCGAAGGGAGAAAGGCGGACAGGTATCCGGTAAGC
GGCAGGGTCGGAACAGGAGAGCGCACGAGGGAGCTTCCAGGGGGAAACGCCTGGTATCTTTATAGTCCTG
TCGGGTTTCGCCACCTCTGACTTGAGCGTCGATTTTTGTGATGCTCGTCAGGGGGGCGGAGCCTATGGAA
AAACGCCAGCAACGCGGCCTTTTTACGGTTCCTGGCCTTTTGCTGGCCTTTTGCTCACATGTTCTTTCCT
GCGTTATCCCCTGATTCTGTGGATAACCGTATTACCGCCTTTGAGTGAGCTGATACCGCTCGCCGCAGCC
GAACGACCGAGCGCAGCGAGTCAGTGAGCGAGGAAGCGGAAGAGCGCCCAATACGCAAACCGCCTCTCCC
CGCGCGTTGGCCGATTCATTAATGCAGCTGGCACGACAGGTTTCCCGACTGGAAAGCGGGCAGTGAGCGC
AACGCAAT
