>Addgene plasmid #90223 | pLO103 | depositor partial sequence | sequence record 175247 | Insert sequence (includes PCR tails)
CAATGCTCTTCACCCTCTTCTGGGCGGGTTCTTTTGGTTTGCCCAGGCTGGTCTCTGGGCACTGAGTGTG
TTCGGCGTGGGGCGGGACTTGATTTCTTCCTGAACTGAAAAGTGATGTATATTTGACTGGCGACGACAAT
TTGTGATAACGCTGCTACCCGGTAGTTGAATAATAATGATGATCGGAATTTGTTACTTCTCTCTTGGAGT
TTTTGTTTTTGTTTACGCTTGTATTGCCTCGGCCGAGGTGTGGCTGCCCCACCTTCGAAATGTGGCTGGT
GCATGTGGCGGATGCCGCGTCTTATCGAGATCGATATCGATTTTTTGCCGGGCATTGAAGGTGCTTCAGC
CTGCGGACCAAGTTGCCAGCACCGAACCATTGCTTGAGTTCGACTAAGTTTCTTTGCTTTTTCTAATCCT
CTCAATTTAGGTCTGTCTACCCATAAGCCCGTCCTTTCCAGCTCCCTCATTAACGCCACATCCCACAGCT
GCACCCCGCATTACCCCTCCATCGCCGACCATGTCGTCCAAGTCTCAATTGACCTACGGCACTCGCGCCC
GCACGCACCCGAACCCGCTGGTGAAGCGCCTGTTCGAGGTGGCGGAGGCGAAGAAAACGAACGTGACGGT
CTCGGCGGACGTGTCGACAACGAAAGAGCTGCTGGATTTGGCTGACCGTAGGACTCCCGCCGCAGCCATA
GACTCGGGATACTAAACGCGGACGACAGGCCTCGGACCGCACATTGCCGTGATCAAGACGCACATCGACA
TCCTCTCGGACTTTAGCGACGAGACGATCCGCGGGCTGAAGGCGCTCGCGGAGAAGCACAACTTCCTCAT
CTTCGAAGACCGCAAGTTCATCGACATCGGCAACACGGTGCAGAAGCAGTACCATGGCGGCGCGCTGCGC
ATCTCCGAGTGGGCGCACATCATCAACTGCAGCGTGCTGCCCGGCGAGGGCATCGTGGAGGCTCTCGCCC
AGACCGCCGCGGCGCAGGACTTCCCCTACGGCCCGGAGCGTGGCCTGCTCATCCTTGCCGAGATGACCTC
CAAGGGATCGCTGGCGACGGGCCAGTACACGACCGCGTCGGTGGACTACGCGCGCAAGTACAAGAACTTT
GTCATGGGCTTCGTGTCGACCCGCTCGTTGGGCGAGGTGAGGTCGGATGTGAGCGCGCCGTCGGACGAGG
AGGACTTTGTGGTGTTTACTACGGGCGTGAACCTCTCGTCCAAGGGGGATAAGCTCGGCCAGCAGTATCA
GACTCCCGAGTCGGCGATTGGCCGCGGAGCCGACTTCATCATTGCGGGTCGCGGCATCTATGCGGCGGCT
GATCCGGTGGAAGCTGTCCAGCGGTACCAGAAGGAGGGATGGGAGGCTTACTTGAAGCGGGTCGGGGGTA
ACGGTAACTAATTTAGTATAGCATCGATGATGAGCATGAAGAATTATGCTGGTTGGAAGTCCGTTGAAGC
GTGTTGATAGGATAGATAGGTAACTCGTACTACTTGATAGTAGTGCCTCCTCTCAGACAG
